Addgene plasmid #146957: pAc5.1B-lambdaN-HA-DmAGO1-K690A_M
Purpose: Insect Expression of DmAGO1-K690A
Depositing lab: Elisa Izaurralde. Depositing organization: Max Planck Institute for Developmental Biology. Publication: Crystal structure of the MID-PIWI lobe of a eukaryotic Argonaute protein. Boland A, Huntzinger E, Schmidt S, Izaurralde E, Weichenrieder O. Proc Natl Acad Sci U S A. 2011 Jun 28;108(26):10466-71. doi: 10.1073/pnas.1103946108. Epub 2011 Jun 6. PubMed 21646546.
Backbone
  Vector backbone: Unknown
  Vector type: Insect Expression
Growth in bacteria
  Bacterial resistance: Ampicillin, 100 μg/mL
  Growth temperature: 37°C
  Growth strain: DH5alpha
  Copy number: Low Copy
Gene/Insert
  Gene/Insert name: DmAGO1-K690A
  Species: D. melanogaster (fly)
  Mutation: variation with 2 non silent mutations V315A and H913R compared with the sequnce given by NCBI:gi:24653500.
  Entrez Gene: AGO1 (a.k.a. Dmel_CG6671, AGO-1, Ago, Ago-1, Ago1, Agp1, CG6671, Dm Ago1, DmAgo1, Dmel\CG6671, MRE20, ago-1, ago1, ago1-1, anon-WO0257455.29, argonaute1, dAGO1, dAgo1, dmAgo1, l(2)04845, l(2)4845, l(2)k00208, l(2)k08121)
  Cloning method: Unknown
Terms and licenses: Academic/Nonprofit Terms; Industry Terms: Not Available to Industry
Depositor comments: Plasmids from this collection were made available to the research community and donated after the lab closed. Please note that the sequence provided by the depositing laboratory may be theoretical/predicted or based on Sanger sequencing results. There may be discrepancies between sequencing results obtained by Addgene and the depositor sequence. If an Addgene verified sequence is not available, please contact before placing your order to request that our lab fully sequence the plasmid.
How to cite: pAc5.1B-lambdaN-HA-DmAGO1-K690A_M was a gift from Elisa Izaurralde (Addgene plasmid # 146957 ; http://n2t.net/addgene:146957 ; RRID:Addgene_146957)
