[The description below was written by a language model from this plasmid's Addgene catalogue record and pLannotate feature annotations shown in this document.]
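Description:
pAc5.1B-lambdaN-HA-DmAGO1-K690A_M is an insect-cell expression plasmid of about 8.4 kb for producing a tagged point mutant of Drosophila melanogaster Argonaute 1 (AGO1). The catalogue lists the backbone as unknown, although the name and the annotated parts point to a pAc5.1-type vector. The Drosophila actin 5C promoter, a strong constitutive promoter in fly cell lines, drives the open reading frame, and an SV40 polyadenylation signal lies downstream. In bacteria the plasmid is maintained through a ColE1/pUC-type origin and selected with ampicillin via the β-lactamase gene and its own promoter. The record lists it as low copy despite the origin annotation. Short fragments annotated as tetracycline resistance and SV40 large T antigen appear to be non-functional backbone remnants.

The coding region begins with a short fragment of the bacteriophage lambda N protein, followed by an HA epitope (annotated as a partial 3xHA match) and then the AGO1 sequence. The annotation tool labelled this region by homology to rat Ago2, but the catalogue identifies it as fly AGO1 carrying the K690A substitution. It also differs from the NCBI reference at two further positions, V315A and H913R. A V5 tag sequence from the vector sits after the insert, and the record does not say whether it is translated in frame.

The lambda N peptide binds boxB RNA hairpins, so fusions of this kind are generally used to tether a protein to a boxB-containing reporter mRNA and measure silencing independently of small RNA guidance. The HA tag allows detection or immunoprecipitation. The stated purpose is only insect expression of DmAGO1-K690A. The associated publication concerns the structure of an Argonaute MID-PIWI lobe, which suggests use as a structure-guided mutant.
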