Features (pLannotate 1.2.2; 11 found; start..end, strand, type, name):
     56..2565    +  promoter       Ac5 promoter: Drosophila melanogaster actin 5C promoter
   2586..2651    +  CDS            N (fragment): REGN_LAMBD - Experimental evidence at protein level: Swiss-Prot protein existence level 1. Plays a role as a transcriptional antitermination factor that allows the virus to initiate its lytic phase. Activates expression of the delayed viral early genes by modifying host RNA polymerase (RNAP) into a form that is resistant to termination signals. This antitermination function requires the host NusA protein which serves to stabilize the interaction between antitermination protein N and host RNA polymerase. From Escherichia phage lambda (Bacteriophage lambda).
   2682..2708    +  CDS            3xHA (fragment): three tandem HA epitope tags
   3057..5660    +  CDS            Ago2: AGO2_RAT - Also known as Eif2c2. Experimental evidence at protein level: Swiss-Prot protein existence level 1. Required for RNA-mediated gene silencing (RNAi) by the RNA- induced silencing complex (RISC). The 'minimal RISC' appears to include AGO2 bound to a short guide RNA such as a microRNA (miRNA) or short interfering RNA (siRNA). These guide RNAs direct RISC to complementary mRNAs that are targets for RISC-mediated gene silencing. The precise mechanism of gene silencing depends on the degree of complementarity between the miRNA or siRNA and its target. Binding of RISC to a perfectly comple
   5692..5733    +  CDS            V5 tag: epitope tag from simian virus 5
   5833..5967    -  polyA_signal   SV40 poly(A) signal: SV40 polyadenylation signal
   5990..6074    -  CDS            large T antigen (fragment): large T antigen from SV40 (simian virus 40)
   6075..6522    +  CDS            TcR (fragment): tetracycline efflux protein; tet; confers resistance to tetracycline
   6568..7156    -  rep_origin     ori: high-copy-number ColE1/pMB1/pBR322/pUC origin of replication
   7327..8187    -  CDS            AmpR: β-lactamase; bla; confers resistance to ampicillin, carbenicillin, and related antibiotics
   8188..8292    -  promoter       AmpR promoter: bla
>Addgene plasmid #146957 | pAc5.1B-lambdaN-HA-DmAGO1-K690A_M | addgene full sequence | sequence record 355231 | Addgene NGS Result
CTTCAAGAATTAATTCTATATTCTAAAAACACAAATGATACTTCTAAAAAAAAATCATGAATGGCATCAA
CTCTGAATCAAATCTTTGCAGATGCACCTACTTCTCATTTCCACTGTCACATCATTTTTCCAGATCTCGC
TGCCTGTTATGTGGCCCACAAACCAAGACACGTTTTATGGCCATTAAAGCTGGCTGATCGTCGCCAAACA
CCAAATACATAATGAATATGTACACATTCGAGAAAGAAGCGATCAAAGAAGCGTCTTCGGGCGGAGTAGG
AGAATGCGGAGGAGAAGGAGAACGAGCTGATCTAGTATCTCTCCACAATCCAATGCCAACTGACCAACTG
GCCATATTCGGAGCAATTTGAAGCCAATTTCCATCGCCTGGCGATCGCTCCATTCTTGGCTATATGTTTT
TCACCGTTACCCGGGGCCATTTTCAAAGACTCGTCGGCAAGATAAGATTGTGTCACTCGCTGTCTCTCTT
CATTTGTCGAAGAATGCTGAGGAATTTCGCGATGACGTCGGCGAGTATTTTGAAGAATGAGAATAATTTG
TATTTATACGAAAATCAGTTAGTGGAATTTTCTACAAAAACATGTTATCTATAGATAATTTTGTTGCAAA
ATATGTTGACTATGACAAAGATTGTATGTATATACCTTTAATGTATTCTCATTTTCTTATGTATTTATAA
TGGCAATGATGATACTGATGATATTTTAAGATGATGCCAGACCAAAAGGCTTGAATTTCTGCGTCTTTTG
CCGAACGCAGTGCATGTGCAATTGTTGTTTTTTGGAATATTCAATTTTCGGACTGTCCGCTTTGATTTCA
GTTTCTTGGCTTATTCAAAAAGCAAAGTAAAGCCAAAAAAGCGAGATGGCAATACCAAATGCGGCAAAAC
GGTAGTGGAAGGAAAGGGGTGCGGGGCAGCGGAAGGAAGGGTGGGGCGGGGCGTGGCGGGGTCTGTGGCT
GGGCGCGACGTCACCGACGTTGGAGCCACTCCTTTGACCATGTGTGCGTGTGTGTATTATTCGTGTCTCG
CCACTCGCCGGTTGTTTTTTTCTTTTTATGCTGCGCTCTCTCTAGCGCCATCTCGCTTACGCATGCTCAA
CGCACCGCATGTTGCCGTTTCCTTTTATGCGTCATTTTGGCTCGAAATAGGCAATTATTTAAACAAAGAT
TAGTCAACGAAAACGCTAAAATAAATAAGTCTACAATATGGTTACTTATTGCCATGTGTGTGCAGCCAAC
GATAGCAACAAAAGCAACAACACAGGTGGCTTTCCCTCTTTCACTTTTTGTTTGCAAGCCGCGTGCGAGC
AAGACGGCACGACCGGCAAACGCAATTACGCTGACAAAGAGCAGACGAAGTTTTGGCGAAAAACATCAAG
GCGCCTGATACGAATGCATTTGCAATAACAATTGCGATATTTAATATTGTTTATGAAGCTGTTTGACTTC
AAAACACACAAAAAAAAAAATAAAACAAATTATTTGAAAGAGAATTAGGAATCGGACGCTTATCGTTAGG
GTAACAACAAGAAATGCTTACTGAGTCACAGCCTCTGGAAAACTGCCGCAAGCCAGAGAGAGAGAGAAAA
AGAGGGAGAGCAGCTTAGACCGCATGTGCTTGTGTGTGAGGCGTCTCTCTCTTCGTCTCTGTTGCGCAAA
CGCATAGACTGCACTGAAAAAATCGATTACCTATTTTTTATGAATGAATATTTGCACTATTACTATTCAA
AACTATTAAGATAGCAATCACATTCAATAGCCAAATACTATACCACCTGAGCGATGCAACGAAATGATCA
ATTTGAGCAAAAATGCTGCATATTTAGGACGGCATCATTATAGAAATGCTTCTTGCTGTGTACTTTTCTC
TCGTCTGGCAGCTGTTTCGCCGTTATTGTTAAAACCGGCTTAAGTTAGGTGTGTTTTCTACGACTAGTGA
ATGCCCTACTAGAAGATGTGTGTTGCACAAAATGTCCCTGGAATAACCAATTTGAAGTGCAGATAGCAGT
AAACGTAAGCTAATATGAATATTATTTAACTGTAATGTTTTAATATCGCTGGACATTACTAATAAACCCA
CTATAAACACATGTACATATGTATGTTTTGGCATACAATGAGTAGTTGGGGAAAAAATGTGTAAAAGCAC
CGTGACCATCACAGCATAAAGATAACCAGCTGAAGTATCGAATATGAGTAACCCCCAAATTGAATCACAT
GCCGCAACTGATAGGACCCATGGAAGTACACTCTTCATGGCGATATACAAGACACACACAAGCACGAACA
CCCAGTTGCGGAGGAAATTCTCCGTAAATGAAAACCCAATCGGCGAACAATTCATACCCATATATGGTAA
AAGTTTTGAACGCGACTTGAGAGCGGAGAGCATTGCGGCTGATAAGGTTTTAGCGCTAAGCGGGCTTTAT
AAAACGGGCTGCGGGACCAGTTTTCATATCACTACCGTTTGAGTTCTTGTGCTGTGTGGATACTCCTCCC
GACACAAAGCCGCTCCATCAGCCAGCAGTCGTCTAATCCAGAGACCCCGGATCGGGGTACCCAACATGGA
CGCACAAACACGACGACGTGAGCGTCGCGCTGAGAAACAAGCTCAATGGAAAGCTGCAAACGGTGGATCT
CCTCCAAGCTTGAATTCTATGTACCCATACGATGTTCCAGATTACGCTATGTCCACGGAGCGTGAGCTGG
CTCCCGGTGGGCCAGCTCAGCTCCATCCGCACACGCTGCCGCTGACTTTTCCGGATCTCCAGATGACCTC
CACCGTGGGCATCATTGGGAAAGTCTACGAGTCACAGTGGACCCCCTCGCCCACTCGGCCTCAGAGTCCC
TCTCAGGCGCAGACTAGCTTCGACACGCTCACATCACCACCAGCGCCCGGCTCGTCGGTCAATCCCACCG
CCGTCACCAGCCCAAGTGCCCAGAATGTGGCCGCTGGTGGAGCAACTGTGGCCGGTGCAGCAGCAACTGC
CGCCCAGGTGGCCTCCGCCTTGGGTGCCACCACCGGCAGCGTGACGCCAGCAATTGCCACCGCAACGCCA
GCCACGCAGCCGGATATGCCTGTCTTTACGTGTCCACGACGCCCGAATCTCGGACGAGAGGGTCGCCCGA
TTGTGCTGCGCGCCAATCACTTCCAGGTGACAATGCCGCGTGGCTATGTGCATCACTATGACATCAATAT
ACAGCCGGACAAGTGTCCGCGAAAGGTGAACCGTGAGATTATCGAGACTATGGTGCATGCCTATAGCAAG
ATCTTCGGAGTGCTCAAGCCGGTGTTCGATGGTCGCAACAATCTGTATACCCGCGATCCCCTGCCCATTG
GCAACGAGCGTCTAGAGCTGGAGGTTACTCTACCCGGCGAGGGCAAAGATCGAATCTTTCGCGTAACGAT
CAAGTGGCAGGCTCAGGTCTCGCTCTTCAATTTGGAGGAAGCTCTCGAAGGCCGCACGCGGCAGATACCC
TATGATGCCATTTTGGCGCTCGATGTGGTCATGCGCCATCTGCCCAGCATGACGTACACGCCAGTGGGAC
GTAGCTTCTTCAGTTCCCCGGAGGGTTACTACCATCCCCTGGGTGGTGGACGCGAGGTTTGGTTCGGTTT
CCATCAGAGCGCAAGGCCCTCGCAGTGGAAGATGATGCTCAATATCGATGTCTCGGCCACCGCTTTCTAC
AAGGCTCAACCAGTCATTGACTTCATGTGCGAGGTGCTGGACATTCGCGACATCAACGAGCAGCGCAAAC
CGCTCACCGATTCGCAGCGCGTCAAGTTCACCAAAGAAATTAAAGGCCTGAAGATCGAGATCACCCACTG
CGGCCAGATGCGTCGCAAGTATCGTGTGTGCAACGTCACTCGCCGCCCCGCTCAGATGCAATCATTCCCA
CTGCAGCTGGAGAACGGACAGACCGTAGAGTGCACCGTGGCCAAGTACTTCCTGGACAAGTACCGCATGA
AATTGCGCTACCCGCACTTGCCCTGCCTGCAGGTTGGCCAAGAGCACAAGCACACTTACCTGCCTCTAGA
GGTGTGCAACATTGTGGCCGGACAGCGGTGCATTAAAAAGCTGACCGATATGCAGACGTCGACCATGATC
AAGGCCACAGCTCGTTCAGCTCCGGATCGTGAGCGTGAGATTAACAACTTGGTAAAGCGCGCCGACTTCA
ACAACGATTCGTATGTGCAAGAGTTTGGCCTGACCATCTCCAATTCGATGATGGAGGTACGAGGACGCGT
CTTGCCTCCTCCCAAGCTTCAGTATGGGGGACGTGTGTCTACCGGCCTCACCGGCCAGCAGCTGTTCCCG
CCACAGAACAAGGTGAGCTTGGCCTCGCCCAACCAGGGTGTATGGGATATGCGAGGCAAGCAGTTCTTCA
CTGGCGTCGAGATCCGCATCTGGGCCATCGCCTGTTTTGCCCCACAGCGCACGGTGCGCGAGGATGCGCT
GCGTAATTTCACCCAGCAGCTGCAGAAGATCTCAAACGATGCAGGCATGCCGATAATTGGACAGCCGTGC
TTCTGTAAGTACGCCACCGGGCCGGATCAAGTGGAACCCATGTTCCGTTACCTGAAGATCACCTTCCCCG
GCCTGCAACTCGTCGTGGTTGTGCTGCCCGGCAAGACTCCAGTATACGCCGAGGTGAAGCGTGTAGGTGA
CACCGTTCTGGGTATGGCCACCCAGTGTGTGCAGGCCAAGAACGTGAACAAGACATCGCCACAGACGCTC
TCTAATCTGTGTCTGGCAATCAACGTCAAGTTGGGCGGCATCAATTCAATTCTGGTCCCCTCCATTCGGC
CAAAGGTCTTCAATGAGCCGGTCATCTTTTTGGGTGCCGATGTGACACACCCACCAGCTGGCGACAACAA
GAAACCATCGATTGCCGCCGTCGTGGGCTCCATGGATGCCCATCCATCGCGGTATGCCGCCACCGTTCGC
GTACAGCAGCACCGACAGGAGATCATCCAGGAGCTGAGCAGCATGGTGCGCGAGCTGTTGATCATGTTCT
ACAAGTCGACGGGCGGCTACAAGCCCCACCGCATCATACTCTATCGTGACGGAGTCTCCGAGGGACAATT
CCCACATGTCCTGCAACACGAATTGACCGCCATTCGCGAGGCCTGCATTAAGCTAGAGCCAGAGTATCGG
CCGGGCATCACATTCATTGTGGTGCAGAAGCGCCATCACACTCGACTCTTCTGCGCGGAGAAGAAGGAGC
AGAGCGGCAAATCGGGCAATATTCCCGCAGGCACCACCGTCGATGTGGGCATCACACATCCCACCGAATT
TGATTTCTATCTATGCAGCCATCAGGGCATCCAGGGCACCAGTCGCCCCTCGCACTACCACGTTCTGTGG
GACGACAATCACTTTGACTCGGACGAGCTGCAGTGCCTCACGTATCAGCTATGCCGTACGTACGTGCGCT
GCACCCGATCCGTCAGTATACCGGCGCCAGCCTACTACGCCCATTTAGTGGCCTTCCGTGCCAGATATCA
TCTGGTGGAGAAGGAGCACGATTCGGGCGAGGGTTCGCACCAGAGCGGCTGCTCAGAGGATCGTACGCCA
GGTGCCATGGCCAGGGCCATCACTGTGCACGCGGATACCAAGAAGGTCATGTACTTTGCCTAACTCGAGT
CTAGAGGGCCCGCGGTTCGAAGGTAAGCCTATCCCTAACCCTCTCCTCGGTCTCGATTCTACGCGTACCG
GTCATCATCACCATCACCATTGAGTTTAAACCCGCTGATCAGCCTCGACTGTGCCTTCTAAGGCCTGAGC
TCGCTGATCAGCCTCGATCGAGGATCCAGACATGATAAGATACATTGATGAGTTTGGACAAACCACAACT
AGAATGCAGTGAAAAAAATGCTTTATTTGTGAAATTTGTGATGCTATTGCTTTATTTGTAACCATTATAA
GCTGCAATAAACAAGTTAACAACAACAATTGCATTCATTTTATGTTTCAGGTTCAGGGGGAGGTGTGGGA
GGTTTTTTAAAGCAAGTAAAACCTCTACAAATGTGGTATGGCTGATTATGATCAGTCGACCGATGCCCTT
GAGAGCCTTCAACCCAGTCAGCTCCTTCCGGTGGGCGCGGGGCATGACTATCGTCGCCGCACTTATGACT
GTCTTCTTTATCATGCAACTCGTAGGACAGGTGCCGGCAGCGCTCTGGGTCATTTTCGGCGAGGACCGCT
TTCGCTGGAGCGCGACGATGATCGGCCTGTCGCTTGCGGTATTCGGAATCTTGCACGCCCTCGCTCAAGC
CTTCGTCACTGGTCCCGCCACCAAACGTTTCGGCGAGAAGCAGGCCATTATCGCCGGCATGGCGGCCGAC
GCGCTGGGCTACGTCTTGCTGGCGTTCGCGACGCGAGGCTGGATGGCCTTCCCCATTATGATTCTTCTCG
CTTCCGGCGGCATCGGGATGCCCGCGTTGCAGGCCATGCTGTCCAGGCAGGTAGATGACGACCATCAGGG
ACAGCTTCAAGGCCAGCAAAAGGCCAGGAACCGTAAAAAGGCCGCGTTGCTGGCGTTTTTCCATAGGCTC
CGCCCCCCTGACGAGCATCACAAAAATCGACGCTCAAGTCAGAGGTGGCGAAACCCGACAGGACTATAAA
GATACCAGGCGTTTCCCCCTGGAAGCTCCCTCGTGCGCTCTCCTGTTCCGACCCTGCCGCTTACCGGATA
CCTGTCCGCCTTTCTCCCTTCGGGAAGCGTGGCGCTTTCTCATAGCTCACGCTGTAGGTATCTCAGTTCG
GTGTAGGTCGTTCGCTCCAAGCTGGGCTGTGTGCACGAACCCCCCGTTCAGCCCGACCGCTGCGCCTTAT
CCGGTAACTATCGTCTTGAGTCCAACCCGGTAAGACACGACTTATCGCCACTGGCAGCAGCCACTGGTAA
CAGGATTAGCAGAGCGAGGTATGTAGGCGGTGCTACAGAGTTCTTGAAGTGGTGGCCTAACTACGGCTAC
ACTAGAAGGACAGTATTTGGTATCTGCGCTCTGCTGAAGCCAGTTACCTTCGGAAAAAGAGTTGGTAGCT
CTTGATCCGGCAAACAAACCACCGCTGGTAGCGGTGGTTTTTTTGTTTGCAAGCAGCAGATTACGCGCAG
AAAAAAAGGATCTCAAGAAGATCCTTTGATCTTTTCTACGGGGTCTGACGCTCAGTGGAACGAAAACTCA
CGTTAAGGGATTTTGGTCATGAGATTATCAAAAAGGATCTTCACCTAGATCCTTTTAAATTAAAAATGAA
GTTTTAAATCAATCTAAAGTATATATGAGTAAACTTGGTCTGACAGTTACCAATGCTTAATCAGTGAGGC
ACCTATCTCAGCGATCTGTCTATTTCGTTCATCCATAGTTGCCTGACTCCCCGTCGTGTAGATAACTACG
ATACGGGAGGGCTTACCATCTGGCCCCAGTGCTGCAATGATACCGCGAGACCCACGCTCACCGGCTCCAG
ATTTATCAGCAATAAACCAGCCAGCCGGAAGGGCCGAGCGCAGAAGTGGTCCTGCAACTTTATCCGCCTC
CATCCAGTCTATTAATTGTTGCCGGGAAGCTAGAGTAAGTAGTTCGCCAGTTAATAGTTTGCGCAACGTT
GTTGCCATTGCTGCAGGCATCGTGGTGTCACGCTCGTCGTTTGGTATGGCTTCATTCAGCTCCGGTTCCC
AACGATCAAGGCGAGTTACATGATCCCCCATGTTGTGCAAAAAAGCGGTTAGCTCCTTCGGTCCTCCGAT
CGTTGTCAGAAGTAAGTTGGCCGCAGTGTTATCACTCATGGTTATGGCAGCACTGCATAATTCTCTTACT
GTCATGCCATCCGTAAGATGCTTTTCTGTGACTGGTGAGTACTCAACCAAGTCATTCTGAGAATAGTGTA
TGCGGCGACCGAGTTGCTCTTGCCCGGCGTCAACACGGGATAATACCGCGCCACATAGCAGAACTTTAAA
AGTGCTCATCATTGGAAAACGTTCTTCGGGGCGAAAACTCTCAAGGATCTTACCGCTGTTGAGATCCAGT
TCGATGTAACCCACTCGTGCACCCAACTGATCTTCAGCATCTTTTACTTTCACCAGCGTTTCTGGGTGAG
CAAAAACAGGAAGGCAAAATGCCGCAAAAAAGGGAATAAGGGCGACACGGAAATGTTGAATACTCATACT
CTTCCTTTTTCAATATTATTGAAGCATTTATCAGGGTTATTGTCTCATGAGCGGATACATATTTGAATGT
ATTTAGAAAAATAAACAAATAGGGGTTCCGCGCACATTTCCCCGAAAAGTGCCACCTGACGTCTAAGAAA
CCATTATTATCATGACATTAACCTATAAAAATAGGCGTATCACGAGGCCCTTTCGT
